>Addgene plasmid #61302 | pVYD | depositor full sequence | sequence record 99634 | pVYD sequence 10899 bps
GACCCTTTCCGACGCTCACCGGGCTGGTTGCCCTCGCCGCTGGGCTGGCGGCCGTCTATGGCCCTGCAAA
CGCGCCAGAAACGCCGTCGAAGCCGTGTGCGAGACACCGCGGCCGCCGGCGTTGTGGATACCTCGCGGAA
AACTTGGCCCTCACTGACAGATGAGGGGCGGACGTTGACACTTGAGGGGCCGACTCACCCGGCGCGGCGT
TGACAGATGAGGGGCAGGCTCGATTTCGGCCGGCGACGTGGAGCTGGCCAGCCTCGCAAATCGGCGAAAA
CGCCTGATTTTACGCGAGTTTCCCACAGATGATGTGGACAAGCCTGGGGATAAGTGCCCTGCGGTATTGA
CACTTGAGGGGCGCGACTACTGACAGATGAGGGGCGCGATCCTTGACACTTGAGGGGCAGAGTGCTGACA
GATGAGGGGCGCACCTATTGACATTTGAGGGGCTGTCCACAGGCAGAAAATCCAGCATTTGCAAGGGTTT
CCGCCCGTTTTTCGGCCACCGCTAACCTGTCTTTTAACCTGCTTTTAAACCAATATTTATAAACCTTGTT
TTTAACCAGGGCTGCGCCCTGTGCGCGTGACCGCGCACGCCGAAGGGGGGTGCCCCCCCTTCTCGAACCC
TCCCGGCCCGCTAACGCGGGCCTCCCATCCCCCCAGGGGCTGCGCCCCTCGGCCGCGAACGGCCTCACCC
CAAAAATGGCAGCCAAGCTGACCACTTCTGCGCTCGGCCCTTCCGGCTGGCTGGTTTATTGCTGATAAAT
CTGGAGCCGGTGAGCGTGGGTCTCGCGGTATCATTGCAGCACTGGGGCCAGATGGTAAGCCCTCCCGTAT
CGTAGTTATCTACACGACGGGGAGTCAGGCAACTATGGATGAACGAAATAGACAGATCGCTGAGATAGGT
GCCTCACTGATTAAGCATTGGTAACTGTCAGACCAAGTTTACTCATATATACTTTAGATTGATTTAAAAC
TTCATTTTTAATTTAAAAGGATCTAGGTGAAGATCCTTTTTGATAATCTCATGACCAAAATCCCTTAACG
TGAGTTTTCGTTCCACTGAGCGTCAGACCCCGTAGAAAAGATCAAAGGATCTTCTTGAGATCCTTTTTTT
CTGCGCGTAATCTGCTGCTTGCAAACAAAAAAACCACCGCTACCAGCGGTGGTTTGTTTGCCGGATCAAG
AGCTACCAACTCTTTTTCCGAAGGTAACTGGCTTCAGCAGAGCGCAGATACCAAATACTGTCCTTCTAGT
GTAGCCGTAGTTAGGCCACCACTTCAAGAACTCTGTAGCACCGCCTACATACCTCGCTCTGCTAATCCTG
TTACCAGTGGCTGCTGCCAGTGGCGATAAGTCGTGTCTTACCGGGTTGGACTCAAGACGATAGTTACCGG
ATAAGGCGCAGCGGTCGGGCTGAACGGGGGGTTCGTGCACACAGCCCAGCTTGGAGCGAACGACCTACAC
CGAACTGAGATACCTACAGCGTGAGCTATGAGAAAGCGCCACGCTTCCCGAAGGGAGAAAGGCGGACAGG
TATCCGGTAAGCGGCAGGGTCGGAACAGGAGAGCGCACGAGGGAGCTTCCAGGGGGAAACGCCTGGTATC
TTTATAGTCCTGTCGGGTTTCGCCACCTCTGACTTGAGCGTCGATTTTTGTGATGCTCGTCAGGGGGGCG
GAGCCTATGGAAAAACGCCAGCAACGCGGCCTTTTTACGGTTCCTGGCCTTTTGCTGGCCTTTTGCTCAC
ATGTTCAGTCGGCGCGAATGCTCCACGCCGCGCCCAGCGGCGCGCCGGCGCTCGCCGCGGCCTCGAAGAC
CTTGGCGTTACGAATGGCGGCCAGGGCATGGTCGCGCATGATCCGCTCGGCCCCCTCGGCGTCGCCGCAC
GAGACCGCGTCCAGCACCGCCTGATGCTGGCGATGGGCGGCCAGAAGGTGTTCGTACTCGGCCGGCAAGT
CCATCAGATCCAGGGCCAGCGCACCGGCCGCCGCGAACGGCTCGAAACCATTGCGCGCCAGGGCGCTCTC
GACAGCGCCGTTGCCCGCAGCGCTGACCAGCGTGTCATGGAAGGCCTGATTGTACGCGGCGTAGCGATCC
AGGTCCTCGCCGTTAAGCCGCCCAGCCGCGAACAGCGCTTCGCCCTCGGCGATCAAGGCGACGAACCGCG
CGTGGGTCTCCGCCGTCATTCCGCGCTCGGCCAGACGCCGGGCCGCAAAGCCCTCCAGCACCCCTCGCAC
CTCGATGGCGTCGCGGATCTGGTCGCTGGACACGCCTCGGGCGGCATAACCCCGCGCGCCCAGCCGCACC
ACGAGCCCTTCCTGCTCCAGACTCCGCAAGGCCGTGCGCACGGGCATGCGCGAGACGCCCAGCGCCGCCG
CTGTCGGGATTTCGGCGATACGCTCGCCGCTCTTGATCTCGCCCGAGGCGATCATCTTGCGAAGAGCCAT
CATCACGCGCTGGCCCGGCTTTATGCGCGGCATGTCCATTCGGGGTCTCTCCCTGCTAGCATCAGGGTTA
TTGTATCATGAGCGGATACATATGTCAATGTACCGGAGTTAACATTGGATCCAATCTTGACGGATCGCCG
CGAAGCCGCTAAATTGGATCCAATACTAGTAGAGGAAGCTTCCGCATGGTGAGCAAGGGCGAGGAGCTGT
TCACCGGGGTGGTGCCCATCCTGGTCGAGCTGGACGGCGACGTAAACGGCCACAAGTTCAGCGTGTCCGG
CGAGGGCGAGGGCGATGCCACCTACGGCAAGCTGACCCTGAAGCTGATCTGCACCACCGGCAAGCTGCCC
GTGCCCTGGCCCACCCTCGTGACCACCCTGGGCTACGGCGTGCAGTGCTTCGCCCGCTACCCCGACCACA
TGAAGCAGCACGACTTCTTCAAGTCCGCCATGCCCGAAGGCTACGTCCAGGAGCGCACCATCTTCTTCAA
GGACGACGGCAACTACAAGACCCGCGCCGAGGTGAAGTTCGAGGGCGACACCCTGGTGAACCGCATCGAG
CTGAAGGGCATCGACTTCAAGGAGGACGGCAACATCCTGGGGCACAAGCTGGAGTACAACTACAACAGCC
ACAACGTCTATATCACCGCCGACAAGCAGAAGAACGGCATCAAGGCCAACTTCAAGATCCGCCACAACAT
CGAGGACGGCGGCGTGCAGCTCGCCGACCACTACCAGCAGAACACCCCCATCGGCGACGGCCCCGTGCTG
CTGCCCGACAACCACTACCTGAGCTACCAGTCCAAGCTGAGCAAAGACCCCAACGAGAAGCGCGATCACA
TGGTCCTGCTGGAGTTCGTGACCGCCGCCGGGATCACTCTCGGCATGGACGAGCTGTACAAGATTAATAT
GACTCTAGAGACAAGTTTGTACAAAAAAGCTGAACGAGAAACGTAAAATGATATAAATATCAATATATTA
AATTAGATTTTGCATAAAAAACAGACTACATAATACTGTAAAACACAACATATCCAGTCACTATGGCGGC
CGCATTAGGCACCCCAGGCTTTACACTTTATGCTTCCGGCTCGTATAATGTGTGGATTTTGAGTTAGGAT
CCGGCGAGATTTTCAGGAGCTAAGGAAGCTAAAATGGAGAAAAAAATCACTGGATATACCACCGTTGATA
TATCCCAATGGCATCGTAAAGAACATTTTGAGGCATTTCAGTCAGTTGCTCAATGTACCTATAACCAGAC
CGTTCAGCTGGATATTACGGCCTTTTTAAAGACCGTAAAGAAAAATAAGCACAAGTTTTATCCGGCCTTT
ATTCACATTCTTGCCCGCCTGATGAATGCTCATCCGGAATTCCGTATGGCAATGAAAGACGGTGAGCTGG
TGATATGGGATAGTGTTCACCCTTGTTACACCGTTTTCCATGAGCAAACTGAAACGTTTTCATCGCTCTG
GAGTGAATACCACGACGATTTCCGGCAGTTTCTACACATATATTCGCAAGATGTGGCGTGTTACGGTGAA
AACCTGGCCTATTTCCCTAAAGGGTTTATTGAGAATATGTTTTTCGTCTCAGCCAATCCCTGGGTGAGTT
TCACCAGTTTTGATTTAAACGTGGCCAATATGGACAACTTCTTCGCCCCCGTTTTCACCATGGGCAAATA
TTATACGCAAGGCGACAAGGTGCTGATGCCGCTGGCGATTCAGGTTCATCATGCCGTCTGTGATGGCTTC
CATGTCGGCAGAATGCTTAATGAATTACAACAGTACTGCGATGAGTGGCAGGGCGGGGCGTAAACGCGTC
GTTCCACTGAGCGTCAGACCCCGTAGAAAAGATCAAAGGATCTTCTTGAGATCCTTTTTTTCTGCGCGTA
ATCTGCTGCTTGCAAACAAAAAAACCACCGCTACCAGCGGTGGTTTGTTTGCCGGATCAAGAGCTACCAA
CTCTTTTTCCGAAGGTAACTGGCTTCAGCAGAGCGCAGATACCAAATACTGTCCTTCTAGTGTAGCCGTA
GTTAGGCCACCACTTCAAGAACTCTGTAGCACCGCCTACATACCTCGCTCTGCTAATCCTGTTACCAGTG
GCTGCTGCCAGTGGCGATAAGTCGTGTCTTACCGGGTTGGACTCAAGACGATAGTTACCGGATAAGGCGC
AGCGGTCGGGCTGAACGGGGGGTTCGTGCACACAGCCCAGCTTGGAGCGAACGACCTACACCGAACTGAG
ATACCTACAGCGTGAGCTATGAGAAAGCGCCACGCTTCCCGAAGGGAGAAAGGCGGACAGGTATCCGGTA
AGCGGCAGGGTCGGAACAGGAGAGCGCACGAGGGAGCTTCCAGGGGGAAACGCCTGGTATCTTTATAGTC
CTGTCGGGTTTCGCCACCTCTGACTTGAGCGTCGATTTTTGTGATGCTCGTCAGGGGGGCGGAGCCTATG
GAAAAACGCCAGCAACGCGGCCTTTTTACGGTTCCTGGCCTTTTGCTGGCCTTTTGCTCACATGTTCTTT
CCTGCGTTATCCCCTGATTCTGTGGATAACCGTATTACCGCCTTTGAGTGAGCTGATACCGCTCGCCGCA
GCCGAACGACCGAGCGCAGCGAGTCAGTGAGCGAGGAAGCGGAAGAGCGCCCAATACGCAAACCGCCTCT
CCCCGCGCGTTGGCCGATTCATTAATGCAGCTGGCACGACAGGTTTCCCGACTGGAAAGCGGGCAGTGAG
CGCAACGCAATTAATACGCGTGGATCCGGCTTACTAAAAGCCAGATAACAGTATGCGTATTTGCGCGCTG
ATTTTTGCGGTATAAGAATATATACTGATATGTATACCCGAAGTATGTCAAAAAGAGGTGTGCTATGAAG
CAGCGTATTACAGTGACAGTTGACAGCGACAGCTATCAGTTGCTCAAGGCATATATGATGTCAATATCTC
CGGTCTGGTAAGCACAACCATGCAGAATGAAGCCCGTCGTCTGCGTGCCGAACGCTGGAAAGCGGAAAAT
CAGGAAGGGATGGCTGAGGTCGCCCGGTTTATTGAAATGAACGGCTCTTTTGCTGACGAGAACAGGGACT
GGTGAAATGCAGTTTAAGGTTTACACCTATAAAAGAGAGAGCCGTTATCGTCTGTTTGTGGATGTACAGA
GTGATATTATTGACACGCCCGGGCGACGGATGGTGATCCCCCTGGCCAGTGCACGTCTGCTGTCAGATAA
AGTCTCCCGTGAACTTTACCCGGTGGTGCATATCGGGGATGAAAGCTGGCGCATGATGACCACCGATATG
GCCAGTGTGCCGGTCTCCGTTATCGGGGAAGAAGTGGCTGATCTCAGCCACCGCGAAAATGACATCAAAA
ACGCCATTAACCTGATGTTCTGGGGAATATAAATGTCAGGCTCCCTTATACACAGCCAGTCTGCAGGTCG
ACCATAGTGACTGGATATGTTGTGTTTTACAGTATTATGTAGTCTGTTTTTTATGCAAAATCTAATTTAA
TATATTGATATTTATATCATTTTACGTTTCTCGTTCAGCTTTCTTGTACAAAGTGGTGATATCGCTAGCT
AGAGGTACCGAGCTCCAATTGGGATCCGGACTACAAGGACCACGACGGCGACTATAAGGACCACGACATC
GACTACAAGGATGACGACGACAAGTGAGGATCCGGTGAAGTGACCCGCAAAAAAAAAGGCCAGGGGATCG
CTCCCCCGGCCTTTTTTTTGAATTCACTGGCCGTCGTTTTACAACGTCGTGACTGGGAAAACCCTGGCGT
TACCCAACTTAATCGCCTTGCAGCACATCCCCCTTTCGCCAGCTGGCGTAATAGCGAAGAGGCCCGCACC
GATCGCCCTTCCCAACAGTTGCGCAGCCTGAATGGCGAATGGCGCCTGATGCGGTATTTTCTCCTTACGC
ATCTGTGCGGTATTTCACACCGCATATGGTGCACTCTCAGTACAATCTGCTCTGATGCCGCATAGTTAAG
CCAGCCCCGACACCCGCCAACACCCGCTGACGCGCCCTGACGGGCTTGTCTGCTCCCGGCATCCGCTTAC
AGACAAGCTGTGACCGTCTCCGGGAGCTGCATGTGTCAGAGGTTTTCACCGTCATCACCGAAACGCGCGA
GACGAAAGGGCCTCGTGATACGCCTATTTTTATAGGTTAATGTCATGATAATAATGGTTTCTTAGCACCC
TTTCTCGGTCCTTCAACGTTCCTGACAACGAGCCTCCTTTTCGCCAATCCATCGACAATCACCGCGAGTC
CCTGCTCGAACGCTGCGTCCGGACCGGCTTCGTCGAAGGCGTCTATCGCGGCCCGCAACAGCGGCGAGAG
CGGAGCCTGTTCAACGGTGCCGCCGCGCTCGCCGGCATCGCTGTCGCCGGCCTGCTCCTCAAGCACGGCC
CCAACAGTGAAGTAGCTGATTGTCATCAGCGCATTGACGGCGTCCCCGGCCGAAAAACCCGCCTCGCAGA
GGAAGCGAAGCTGCGCGTCGGCCGTTTCCATCTGCGGTGCGCCCGGTCGCGTGCCGGCATGGATGCGCGC
GCCATCGCGGTAGGCGAGCAGCGCCTGCCTGAAGCTGCGGGCATTCCCGATCAGAAATGAGCGCCAGTCG
TCGTCGGCTCTCGGCACCGAATGCGTATGATTCTCCGCCAGCATGGCTTCGGCCAGTGCGTCGAGCAGCG
CCCGCTTGTTCCTGAAGTGCCAGTAAAGCGCCGGCTGCTGAACCCCCAACCGTTCCGCCAGTTTGCGTGT
CGTCAGACCGTCTACGCCGACCTCGTTCAACAGGTCCAGGGCGGCACGGATCACTGTATTCGGCTGCAAC
TTTGTCATGATTGACACTTTATCACTGATAAACATAATATGTCCACCAACTTATCAGTGATAAAGAATCC
GCGCGTTCAATCGGACCAGCGGAGGCTGGTCCGGAGGCCAGACGTGAAACCCAACATACCCCTGATCGTA
ATTCTGAGCACTGTCGCGCTCGACGCTGTCGGCATCGGCCTGATTATGCCGGTGCTGCCGGGCCTCCTGC
GCGATCTGGTTCACTCGAACGACGTCACCGCCCACTATGGCATTCTGCTGGCGCTGTATGCGTTGGTGCA
ATTTGCCTGCGCACCTGTGCTGGGCGCGCTGTCGGATCGTTTCGGGCGGCGGCCAATCTTGCTCGTCTCG
CTGGCCGGCGCCACTGTCGACTACGCCATCATGGCGACAGCGCCTTTCCTTTGGGTTCTCTATATCGGGC
GGATCGTGGCCGGCATCACCGGGGCGACTGGGGCGGTAGCCGGCGCTTATATTGCCGATATCACTGATGG
CGATGAGCGCGCGCGGCACTTCGGCTTCATGAGCGCCTGTTTCGGGTTCGGGATGGTCGCGGGACCTGTG
CTCGGTGGGCTGATGGGCGGTTTCTCCCCCCACGCTCCGTTCTTCGCCGCGGCAGCCTTGAACGGCCTCA
ATTTCCTGACGGGCTGTTTCCTTTTGCCGGAGTCGCACAAAGGCGAACGCCGGCCGTTACGCCGGGAGGC
TCTCAACCCGCTCGCTTCGTTCCGGTGGGCCCGGGGCATGACCGTCGTCGCCGCCCTGATGGCGGTCTTC
TTCATCATGCAACTTGTCGGACAGGTGCCGGCCGCGCTTTGGGTCATTTTCGGCGAGGATCGCTTTCACT
GGGACGCGACCACGATCGGCATTTCGCTTGCCGCATTTGGCATTCTGCATTCACTCGCCCAGGCAATGAT
CACCGGCCCTGTAGCCGCCCGGCTCGGCGAAAGGCGGGCACTCATGCTCGGAATGATTGCCGACGGCACA
GGCTACATCCTGCTTGCCTTCGCGACACGGGGATGGATGGCGTTCCCGATCATGGTCCTGCTTGCTTCGG
GTGGCATCGGAATGCCGGCGCTGCAAGCAATGTTGTCCAGGCAGGTGGATGAGGAACGTCAGGGGCAGCT
GCAAGGCTCACTGGCGGCGCTCACCAGCCTGACCTCGATCGTCGGACCCCTCCTCTTCACGGCGATCTAT
GCGGCTTCTATAACAACGTGGAACGGGTGGGCATGGATTGCAGGCGCTGCCCTCTACTTGCTCTGCCTGC
CGGCGCTGCGTCGCGGGCTTTGGAGCGGCGCAGGGCAACGAGCCGATCGCTGATCGTGGAAACGATAGGC
CTATGCCATGCGGGTCAAGGCGACTTCCGGCAAGCTATACGCGCCCTAGAATTGTCAATTTTAATCCTCT
GTTTATCGGCAGTTCGTAGAGCGCGCCGTGCGTCCCGAGCGATACTGAGCGAAGCAAGTGCGTCGAGCAG
TGCCCGCTTGTTCCTGAAATGCCAGTAAAGCGCTGGCTGCTGAACCCCCAGCCGGAACTGACCCCACAAG
GCCCTAGCGTTTGCAATGCACCAGGTCATCATTGACCCAGGCGTGTTCCACCAGGCCGCTGCCTCGCAAC
TCTTCGCAGGCTTCGCCGACCTGCTCGCGCCACTTCTTCACGCGGGTGGAATCCGATCCGCACATGAGGC
GGAAGGTTTCCAGCTTGAGCGGGTACGGCTCCCGGTGCGAGCTGAAATAGTCGAACATCCGTCGGGCCGT
CGGCGACAGCTTGCGGTACTTCTCCCATATGAATTTCGTGTAGTGGTCGCCAGCAAACAGCACGACGATT
TCCTCGTCGATCAGGACCTGGCAACGGGACGTTTTCTTGCCACGGTCCAGGACGCGGAAGCGGTGCAGCA
GCGACACCGATTCCAGGTGCCCAACGCGGTCGGACGTGAAGCCCATCGCCGTCGCCTGTAGGCGCGACAG
GCATTCCTCGGCCTTCGTGTAATACCGGCCATTGATCGACCAGCCCAGGTCCTGGCAAAGCTCGTAGAAC
GTGAAGGTGATCGGCTCGCCGATAGGGGTGCGCTTCGCGTACTCCAACACCTGCTGCCACACCAGTTCGT
CATCGTCGGCCCGCAGCTCGACGCCGGTGTAGGTGATCTTCACGTCCTTGTTGACGTGGAAAATGACCTT
GTTTTGCAGCGCCTCGCGCGGGATTTTCTTGTTGCGCGTGGTGAACAGGGCAGAGCGGGCCGTGTCGTTT
GGCATCGCTCGCATCGTGTCCGGCCACGGCGCAATATCGAACAAGGAAAGCTGCATTTCCTTGATCTGCT
GCTTCGTGTGTTTCAGCAACGCGGCCTGCTTGGCCTCGCTGACCTGTTTTGCCAGGTCCTCGCCGGCGGT
TTTTCGCTTCTTGGTCGTCATAGTTCCTCGCGTGTCGATGGTCATCGACTTCGCCAAACCTGCCGCCTCC
TGTTCGAGACGACGCGAACGCTCCACGGCGGCCGATGGCGCGGGCAGGGCAGGGGGAGCCAGTTGCACGC
TGTCGCGCTCGATCTTGGCCGTAGCTTGCTGGACCATCGAGCCGACGGACTGGAAGGTTTCGCGGGGCGC
ACGCATGACGGTGCGGCTTGCGATGGTTTCGGCATCCTCGGCGGAAAACCCCGCGTCGATCAGTTCTTGC
CTGTATGCCTTCCGGTCAAACGTCCGATTCATTCACCCTCCTTGCGGGATTGCCCCGACTCACGCCGGGG
CAATGTGCCCTTATTCCTGATTTGACCCGCCTGGTGCCTTGGTGTCCAGATAATCCACCTTATCGGCAAT
GAAGTCGGTCCCGTAGACCGTCTGGCCGTCCTTCTCGTACTTGGTATTCCGAATCTTGCCCTGCACGAAT
ACCAGCTCCGCGAAGTCGCTCTTCTTGATGGAGCGCATGGGGACGTGCTTGGCAATCACGCGCACCCCCC
GGCCGTTTTAGCGGCTAAAAAAGTCATGGCTCTGCCCTCGGGCGGACCACGCCCATCATGACCTTGCCAA
GCTCGTCCTGCTTCTCTTCGATCTTCGCCAGCAGGGCGAGGATCGTGGCATCACCGAACCGCGCCGTGCG
CGGGTCGTCGGTGAGCCAGAGTTTCAGCAGGCCGCCCAGGCGGCCCAGGTCGCCATTGATGCGGGCCAGC
TCGCGGACGTGCTCATAGTCCACGACGCCCGTGATTTTGTAGCCCTGGCCGACGGCCAGCAGGTAGGCCT
ACAGGCTCATGCCGGCCGCCGCCGCCTTTTCCTCAATCGCTCTTCGTTCGTCTGGAAGGCAGTACACCTT
GATAGGTGGGCTGCCCTTCCTGGTTGGCTTGGTTTCATCAGCCATCCGCTTGCCCTCATCTGTTACGCCG
GCGGTAGCCGGCCAGCCTCGCAGAGCAGGATTCCCGTTGAGCACCGCCAGGTGCGAATAAGGGACAGTGA
AGAAGGAACACCCGCTCGCGGGTGGGCCTACTTCACCTATCCTGCCCGGCTGACGCCGTTGGATACACCA
AGGAAAGTCTACACGAACCCTTTGGCAAAATCCTGTATATCGTGCGAAAAAGGATGGATATACCGAAAAA
ATCGCTATAATGACCCCGAAGCAGGGTTATGCAGCGGAAAAGATCCGTC
Features (pLannotate 1.2.2; 26 found; start..end, strand, type, name):
     11..642     +  rep_origin     oriV: incP origin of replication
    720..933     +  CDS            bla(M) (fragment): β-lactamase lacking the signal sequence; bla(M); allows cytosolic expression of β-lactamase
   1105..1693    +  rep_origin     ori: high-copy-number ColE1/pMB1/pBR322/pUC origin of replication
   2511..2542    -  promoter       AmpR promoter (fragment): bla
   2636..3352    +  CDS            SYFP2: SYFP2 is a basic (constitutively fluorescent) yellow fluorescent protein published in 2006, derived from Aequorea victoria. It is reported to be a very rapidly-maturing monomer with moderate acid sensitivity.
   3371..3495    +  protein_bind   attR1: mutant version of attR; recombination site for the Gateway® LR reaction LR Clonase™
   3520..3550    +  promoter       lac UV5 promoter: E. coli lac promoter with an "up" mutation
   3575..3603    +  promoter       cat promoter (fragment): promoter of the E. coli cat gene encoding chloramphenicol acetyltransferase
   3604..4263    +  CDS            CmR: chloramphenicol acetyltransferase; cat; confers resistance to chloramphenicol
   4316..4904    +  rep_origin     ori: high-copy-number ColE1/pMB1/pBR322/pUC origin of replication
   5087..5179    +  CDS            lacI (fragment): lac repressor; lacI; The lac repressor binds to the lac operator to inhibit transcription in E. coli. This inhibition can be relieved by adding lactose or isopropyl-β-D-thiogalactopyranoside (IPTG).
   5197..5283    +  intron         PDK intron (fragment): pdk; modified pyruvate orthophosphate dikinase intron from Flaveria trinervia 3.0
   5374..5532    +  CDS            ccdA (fragment): CCDA_ECO57 - Also known as H, letA. Experimental evidence at protein level: Swiss-Prot protein existence level 1. Antitoxin component of a type II toxin-antitoxin (TA) system which inhibits the post-segregational killing (PSK) of plasmid-free cells, also referred to as a plasmid addiction system. Binds to and blocks the activity of CcdB; will also remove bound CcdB protein from the CcdB-GyrA complex by forming a CcdA-CcdB complex, a process termed rejuvenation. Functions as a transcriptional corepressor for the ccdAB operon, repression also requires CcdB (By similarity). From Escherichia coli
   5537..5839    +  CDS            ccdB: CCDB_ECOLI - Also known as G, letB, letD. Experimental evidence at protein level: Swiss-Prot protein existence level 1. Toxic component of a type II toxin-antitoxin (TA) system, functioning in plasmid maintainence. Responsible for the post- segregational killing (PSK) of plasmid-free cells, also referred to as a plasmid addiction system. Half-life of over 2 hours. Cell killing by CcdB is accompanied by filamentation, defects in chromosome and plasmid segregation, defects in cell division, formation of anucleate cells, decreased DNA synthesis and plasmid loss. Interferes with the activity of DN
   5883..6007    -  protein_bind   attR2: mutant version of attR; recombination site for the Gateway® LR reaction LR Clonase™
   6088..6110    +  CDS            3xFLAG (fragment): three tandem FLAG® epitope tags
   6182..6339    +  CDS            lacZα (fragment): LacZα fragment of β-galactosidase; lacZ fragment
   6345..6444    -  misc_feature   bom (fragment): basis of mobility region from pBR322
   6546..6581    -  CDS            rop (fragment): Rop protein, which maintains plasmids at low copy number; rop
   6646..7288    -  CDS            TetR (fragment): tetracycline resistance regulatory protein; tetR
   7394..8593    +  CDS            TcR: tetracycline efflux protein; tetA; confers resistance to tetracycline
   8652..8804    -  CDS            tetR (fragment): TETR1_ECOLX - Experimental evidence at protein level: Swiss-Prot protein existence level 1. TetR is the repressor of the tetracycline resistance element; its N-terminal region forms a helix-turn-helix structure and binds DNA. Binding of tetracycline to TetR reduces the repressor affinity for the tetracycline resistance gene (tetA) promoter operator sites. From Escherichia coli.
   8824..9972    -  CDS            trfA: trans-acting replication protein that binds to and activates oriV
  10102..10206   -  CDS            traI (fragment): TRAI6_ECOLX - Experimental evidence at protein level: Swiss-Prot protein existence level 1. The initiation process of transfer DNA synthesis requires the interaction of at least three plasmid-specific components (TraH, I, and J) at the transfer origin resulting in the assembly of a specialised nucleoprotein complex - the relaxosome. Site- and strand-specific cleavage at the transfer origin is dependent on TraI and TraJ. From Escherichia coli.
  10244..10615   -  CDS            traJ: oriT-recognizing protein; traJ
  10648..10757   -  oriT           oriT: incP origin of transfer
