[The description below was written by a language model from this plasmid's Addgene catalogue record and pLannotate feature annotations shown in this document.]
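Description:
pVYD is an empty Gateway destination vector for vanillate-inducible protein expression in the alphaproteobacterium Sphingomonas melonis Fr1, built on the broad-host-range backbone pCM62. The annotated 10.9 kb sequence shows the IncP replication module (oriV with the trans-acting initiator trfA), which supports maintenance outside E. coli. It also carries a ColE1/pMB1-type origin for propagation in E. coli, and an IncP oriT with traJ that allows conjugative mobilisation from a suitable donor strain. Backbone selection is by tetracycline, through the tetA efflux gene and its tetR regulator.

Expression is driven by PV10, described in the record as a synthetic vanillate-regulated promoter giving graded induction. The promoter and any associated vanillate repressor are not picked out by the automated annotation, so their positions cannot be confirmed from the feature table. Downstream lies the SYFP2 coding sequence, a fast-maturing monomeric yellow fluorescent protein, followed directly by the Gateway cassette: attR1, a chloramphenicol acetyltransferase gene, the ccdB toxin gene and attR2. The cassette region also contains a second ColE1-type origin annotation and several short fragment hits that are probably remnants of earlier cloning steps. An LR reaction with an entry clone replaces the cassette with the gene of interest. Loss of ccdB counter-selects unrecombined vector, which is why the empty plasmid must be kept in a ccdB-tolerant strain under chloramphenicol plus tetracycline.

The purpose line speaks of C-terminal fusion to SYFP2, while the tag field lists SYFP2 as N-terminal. The feature order, with SYFP2 upstream of attR1, indicates that the protein of interest is joined to the C-terminus of SYFP2. The resulting fusions are suited to titratable expression and fluorescence localisation studies in Sphingomonas.
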