Addgene plasmid #61302: pVYD
Purpose: (Empty Backbone) Vanillate-inducible gene expression plasmid for Sphingomonas melonis Fr1; destination vector for Gateway cloning, allowing C-terminal fusion of proteins to SYFP2
Depositing lab: Julia Vorholt. Depositing organization: ETH Zurich (Swiss Federal Institute of Technology). Publication: Synthetic vanillate-regulated promoter for graded gene expression in Sphingomonas. Kaczmarczyk A, Vorholt JA, Francez-Charlot A. Sci Rep. 2014 Sep 29;4:6453. doi: 10.1038/srep06453. PubMed 25262659.
Backbone
  Vector backbone: pCM62
  Backbone manufacturer: Chris Marx
  Backbone size (bp): 6878
  Vector type: Bacterial Expression
  Promoter: PV10
  Selectable markers: chloramphenicol (in Gateway cassette)
  Tag / fusion protein: SYFP2 (N terminal on backbone)
Growth in bacteria
  Bacterial resistance: Chloramphenicol and Tetracycline, 25 & 10 μg/mL
  Growth temperature: 37°C
  Growth strain: ccdB Survival
  Copy number: Unknown
Gene/Insert
  Cloning method: Gateway Cloning
Terms and licenses: Academic/Nonprofit Terms; Industry Terms: Not Available to Industry
How to cite: pVYD was a gift from Julia Vorholt (Addgene plasmid # 61302 ; http://n2t.net/addgene:61302 ; RRID:Addgene_61302)
