>Addgene plasmid #61302 | pVYD | addgene partial sequence | sequence record 120725 | CAT-R 5'-GCAACTGACTGAAATGCCTC-3'
GATGCCATTGGGATATATCAACGGTGGTATATCCAGTGATTTTTTTCTCCATTTTAGCTTCCTTAGCTCC
TGAAAATCTCGACGGATCCTAACTCAAAATCCACACATTATACGAGCCGGAAGCATAAAGTGTAAAGCCT
GGGGTGCCTAATGCGGCCGCCATAGTGACTGGATATGTTGTGTTTTACAGTATTATGTAGTCTGTTTTTT
ATGCAAAATCTAATTTAATATATTGATATTTATATCATTTTACGTTTCTCGTTCAGCTTTTTTGTACAAA
CTTGTCTCTAGAGTCATATTAATCTTGTACAGCTCGTCCATGCCGAGAGTGATCCCGGCGGCGGTCACGA
ACTCCAGCAGGACCATGTGATCGCGCTTCTCGTTGGGGTCTTTGCTCAGCTTGGACTGGTAGCTCAGGTA
GTGGTTGTCGGGCAGCAGCACGGGGCCGTCGCCGATGGGGGTGTTCTGCTGGTAGTGGTCGGCGAGCTGC
ACGCCGCCGTCCTCGATGTTGTGGCGGATCTTGAAGTTGGCCTTGATGCCGTTCTTCTGCTTGTCGGCGG
TGATATAGACGTTGTGGCTGTTGTAGTTGTACTCCAGCTTGTGCCCCAGGATGTTGCCGTCCTCCTTGAA
GTCGATGCCCTTCAGCTCGATGCGGTTCACCAGGGTGTCGCCCTCGAACTTCACCTCGGCGCGGGTCTTG
TAGTTGCCGTCGTCCTTGAAGAAGATGGTGCGCTCCTGGACGTAGCCTTCGGGCATGGCGGACTTGAAGA
AGTCGTGCTGCTTCATGTGGTCGGGGTAGCGGGCGAAGCACTGCACGCCGTAGCCCAGGGTGGTCACGAG
GGTGGGCCAGGGCACGGGCAGCTTGCCGGTGGTGCAGATCAGCTTCAGGGTCAGCTTGCCGTAGGTGGCA
TCGCCCTCGCCCTCGCCGGA
