>Addgene plasmid #61302 | pVYD | addgene partial sequence | sequence record 120727 | EXFP-R  5'-GTCTTGTAGTTGCCGTCGTC-3'
GCGCTCCTGGACGTAGCCTTCGGGCATGGCGGACTTGAAGAAGTCGTGCTGCTTCATGTGGTCGGGGTAG
CGGGCGAAGCACTGCACGCCGTAGCCCAGGGTGGTCACGAGGGTGGGCCAGGGCACGGGCAGCTTGCCGG
TGGTGCAGATCAGCTTCAGGGTCAGCTTGCCGTAGGTGGCATCGCCCTCGCCCTCGCCGGACACGCTGAA
CTTGTGGCCGTTTACGTCGCCGTCCAGCTCGACCAGGATGGGCACCACCCCGGTGAACAGCTCCTCGCCC
TTGCTCACCATGCGGAAGCTTCCTCTACTAGTATTGGATCCAATTTAGCGGCTTCGCGGCGATCCGTCAA
GATTGGATCCAATGTTAACTCCGGTACATTGACATATGTATCCGCTCATGATACAATAACCCTGATGCTA
GCAGGGAGAGACCCCGAATGGACATGCCGCGCATAAAGCCGGGCCAGCGCGTGATGATGGCTCTTCGCAA
GATGATCGCCTCGGGCGAGATCAAGAGCGGCGAGCGTATCGCCGAAATCCCGACAGCGGCGGCGCTGGGC
GTCTCGCGCATGCCCGTGCGCACGGCCTTGCGGAGTCTGGAGCAGGAAGGGCTCGTGGTGCGGCTGGGCG
CGCGGGGTTATGCCGCCCGAGGCGTGTCCAGCGACCAGATCCGCGACGCCATCGAGGTGCGAGGGGTGCT
GGAGGGCTTTGCGGCCCGGCGTCTGGCCGAGCGCGGAATGACGGCGGAGACCCACGCGCGGTTCGTCGCC
TTGATCGCCGAGGGCGAAGCGCTGTTCGCGGCTGGGCGGCTTAACGGCGAGGACCTGGATCGCTACGCCG
CGTACAATCAGGCCTTCCATGACACGCTGGTCAGCGCTGCGGGCAACGGCGCTGTCGAGAGCGCCCTGGC
GCGCAATGGTTTCGAGCCGTTCGCGGCGGCCGGTGCGCTGGCCCTGGATCTGATGGACTTGCCGGCCGAG
TACGAACACCTTCTGGCCGCCCATCGCCAGCATCA
