>Addgene plasmid #61302 | pVYD | addgene partial sequence | sequence record 120728 | ccdB-Fwd 5'-GCATGATGACCACCGATATG-3'
GGTCTCCGTTATCGGGGAAGAAGTGGCTGATCTCAGCCACCGCGAAAATGACATCAAAAACGCCATTAAC
CTGATGTTCTGGGGAATATAAATGTCAGGCTCCCTTATACACAGCCAGTCTGCAGGTCGACCATAGTGAC
TGGATATGTTGTGTTTTACAGTATTATGTAGTCTGTTTTTTATGCAAAATCTAATTTAATATATTGATAT
TTATATCATTTTACGTTTCTCGTTCAGCTTTCTTGTACAAAGTGGTGATATCGCTAGCTAGAGGTACCGA
GCTCCAATTGGGATCCGGACTACAAGGACCACGACGGCGACTATAAGGACCACGACATCGACTACAAGGA
TGACGACGACAAGTGAGGATCCGGTGAAGTGACCCGCAAAAAAAAAGGCCAGGGGATCGCTCCCCCGGCC
TTTTTTTTGAATTCACTGGCCGTCGTTTTACAACGTCGTGACTGGGAAAACCCTGGCGTTACCCAACTTA
ATCGCCTTGCAGCACATCCCCCTTTCGCCAGCTGGCGTAATAGCGAAGAGGCCCGCACCGATCGCCCTTC
CCAACAGTTGCGCAGCCTGAATGGCGAATGGCGCCTGATGCGGTATTTTCTCCTTACGCATCTGTGCGGT
ATTTCACACCGCATATGGTGCACTCTCAGTACAATCTGCTCTGATGCCGCATAGTTAAGCCAGCCCCGAC
ACCCGCCAACACCCGCTGACGCGCCCTGACGGGCTTGTCTGCTCCCGGCATCCGCTTACAGACAAGCTGT
GACCGTCTCCGGGAGCTGCATGTGTCAGAGGTTTTCACCGTCATCACCGAAACGCGCGAGACGAAAGGGC
CTCGTGATACGCCTATTTTTATAGGTTAATGTCATGATAATAATGGTTTCTTAGCACCCTTTCTCGGTCC
TTCAACGTTCCTGACAACGAGCCTCCTTTTCGCCAATCCATCGACAATCACCGCGAGTCCCTGCTCGAAC
GCTGCGTCCGGACCGGCTTCGTCGAAGGCGTCTATCGCGGCCCGCAACAGCGGCGA
